Addgene plasmid #64086: pCAG-VSVM
Purpose: Expression vector for Vesicular Stomatitis Virus Indiana strain matrix gene
Depositing lab: Ian Wickersham. Depositing organization: Massachusetts Institute of Technology.
Backbone
  Vector backbone: pCAGEN
  Backbone size w/o insert (bp): 4795
  Total vector size (bp): 5485
  Vector type: Mammalian Expression
Growth in bacteria
  Bacterial resistance: Ampicillin, 100 μg/mL
  Growth temperature: 37°C
  Growth strain: DH5alpha
  Copy number: High Copy
Gene/Insert
  Gene/Insert name: VSV matrix protein
  Species: Vesicular Stomatitis Virus
  Insert size (bp): 690
  Promoter: CAG
  Cloning method: Unknown
  Sequencing primers: 5′ CTCTAGAGCCTCTGCTAACc; 3′ CAGAAGTCAGATGCTCAAG
Terms and licenses: Academic/Nonprofit Terms; Industry Terms: Not Available to Industry
How to cite: pCAG-VSVM was a gift from Ian Wickersham (Addgene plasmid # 64086 ; http://n2t.net/addgene:64086 ; RRID:Addgene_64086)
