[The description below was written by a language model from this plasmid's Addgene catalogue record and pLannotate feature annotations shown in this document.]
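Description:
pCAG-VSVM is a mammalian expression plasmid built on the pCAGEN backbone that carries the matrix (M) gene of vesicular stomatitis virus, Indiana strain. The full construct is about 5.5 kb, with a roughly 690 bp insert. It is propagated in E. coli as a high-copy plasmid through a ColE1/pUC-type origin and selected with ampicillin via the β-lactamase gene and its native promoter. The backbone also retains remnants of a lac promoter/operator region and short lacI fragments, which are cloning-vector leftovers with no evident role in expression. An SV40 origin of replication is also present, along with a partial SV40 promoter and an SV40 poly(A) signal. This origin can support episomal amplification in cells expressing SV40 large T antigen. No mammalian selection marker is annotated.

The M coding sequence is driven by the CAG promoter, annotated here as its three components: the human cytomegalovirus immediate early enhancer, the chicken β-actin promoter, and a chimeric chicken β-actin/rabbit β-globin intron. Together these give strong, broadly active transcription in mammalian cells. The transcript is terminated by the rabbit β-globin polyadenylation signal. The short "HBB" fragments flagged on either side of the insert most likely reflect β-globin exon sequence belonging to the CAG cassette and its 3′ region rather than intended fusion partners, and no epitope tag or reporter is annotated.

The stated purpose is simply expression of VSV M. In the virus, M is the matrix protein, and the annotation notes that it blocks host mRNA nuclear export, inhibits host transcription and causes cell rounding and apoptosis. A plasmid like this could supply M in trans, for example alongside other viral protein plasmids when recovering recombinant VSV from cDNA, though the record does not specify an application.
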