Features (pLannotate 1.2.2; 18 found; start..end, strand, type, name):
      4..383     +  enhancer       CMV enhancer: human cytomegalovirus immediate early enhancer
    386..661     +  promoter       chicken β-actin promoter: No description available
    662..1670    +  intron         chimeric intron: chimera between introns from chicken β-actin and rabbit β-globin
   1668..1724    +  CDS            HBB (fragment): HBB_LEPEU - Experimental evidence at protein level: Swiss-Prot protein existence level 1. Involved in oxygen transport from the lung to the various peripheral tissues. From Lepus europaeus (European hare).
   1734..2420    +  CDS            M: MATRX_VSIVA - Experimental evidence at protein level: Swiss-Prot protein existence level 1. Inhibits mRNA nuclear export through direct interaction with host RAE1-NUP98 complex, thereby preventing interferon signaling and establishment of antiviral state in infected cells. Induces cell- rounding, cytoskeleton disorganization and apoptosis in infected cell. Inhibits host transcription, possibly through interaction with host DNA repair factor IIH/TFIIH GTF2H5 subunit (PubMed:28888655). From Vesicular stomatitis Indiana virus (strain San Juan) (VSIV).
   2432..2503    +  CDS            HBB (fragment): HBB_PONPY - Experimental evidence at transcript level: Swiss-Prot protein existence level 2. Involved in oxygen transport from the lung to the various peripheral tissues. From Pongo pygmaeus (Bornean orangutan).
   2574..2629    +  polyA_signal   β-globin poly(A) signal: rabbit β-globin polyadenylation signal (Gil and Proudfoot, 1987)
   3012..3028    -  protein_bind   lac operator: The lac repressor binds to the lac operator to inhibit transcription in E. coli. This inhibition can be relieved by adding lactose or isopropyl-β-D-thiogalactopyranoside (IPTG). lac repressor encoded by lacI
   3036..3066    -  promoter       lac promoter: promoter for the E. coli lac operon
   3081..3102    -  protein_bind   CAP binding site: CAP binding activates transcription in the presence of cAMP. E. coli catabolite activator protein
   3115..3154    -  CDS            lacI (fragment): lac repressor; lacI; The lac repressor binds to the lac operator to inhibit transcription in E. coli. This inhibition can be relieved by adding lactose or isopropyl-β-D-thiogalactopyranoside (IPTG).
   3161..3183    +  promoter       SV40 promoter (fragment): SV40 enhancer and early promoter
   3207..3342    +  rep_origin     SV40 ori: SV40 origin of replication
   3362..3496    +  polyA_signal   SV40 poly(A) signal: SV40 polyadenylation signal
   3498..3552    -  CDS            lacI (fragment): lac repressor; lacI; The lac repressor binds to the lac operator to inhibit transcription in E. coli. This inhibition can be relieved by adding lactose or isopropyl-β-D-thiogalactopyranoside (IPTG).
   3735..4323    -  rep_origin     ori: high-copy-number ColE1/pMB1/pBR322/pUC origin of replication
   4494..5354    -  CDS            AmpR: β-lactamase; bla; confers resistance to ampicillin, carbenicillin, and related antibiotics
   5355..5459    -  promoter       AmpR promoter: bla
>Addgene plasmid #64086 | pCAG-VSVM | depositor full sequence | sequence record 107218 | pCAG-VSVM sequence 5485 bps
GTCGACATTGATTATTGACTAGTTATTAATAGTAATCAATTACGGGGTCATTAGTTCATAGCCCATATAT
GGAGTTCCGCGTTACATAACTTACGGTAAATGGCCCGCCTGGCTGACCGCCCAACGACCCCCGCCCATTG
ACGTCAATAATGACGTATGTTCCCATAGTAACGCCAATAGGGACTTTCCATTGACGTCAATGGGTGGACT
ATTTACGGTAAACTGCCCACTTGGCAGTACATCAAGTGTATCATATGCCAAGTACGCCCCCTATTGACGT
CAATGACGGTAAATGGCCCGCCTGGCATTATGCCCAGTACATGACCTTATGGGACTTTCCTACTTGGCAG
TACATCTACGTATTAGTCATCGCTATTACCATGGGTCGAGGTGAGCCCCACGTTCTGCTTCACTCTCCCC
ATCTCCCCCCCCTCCCCACCCCCAATTTTGTATTTATTTATTTTTTAATTATTTTGTGCAGCGATGGGGG
CGGGGGGGGGGGGGGCGCGCGCCAGGCGGGGCGGGGCGGGGCGAGGGGCGGGGCGGGGCGAGGCGGAGAG
GTGCGGCGGCAGCCAATCAGAGCGGCGCGCTCCGAAAGTTTCCTTTTATGGCGAGGCGGCGGCGGCGGCG
GCCCTATAAAAAGCGAAGCGCGCGGCGGGCGGGAGTCGCTGCGTTGCCTTCGCCCCGTGCCCCGCTCCGC
GCCGCCTCGCGCCGCCCGCCCCGGCTCTGACTGACCGCGTTACTCCCACAGGTGAGCGGGCGGGACGGCC
CTTCTCCTCCGGGCTGTAATTAGCGCTTGGTTTAATGACGGCTCGTTTCTTTTCTGTGGCTGCGTGAAAG
CCTTAAAGGGCTCCGGGAGGGCCCTTTGTGCGGGGGGGAGCGGCTCGGGGGGTGCGTGCGTGTGTGTGTG
CGTGGGGAGCGCCGCGTGCGGCCCGCGCTGCCCGGCGGCTGTGAGCGCTGCGGGCGCGGCGCGGGGCTTT
GTGCGCTCCGCGTGTGCGCGAGGGGAGCGCGGCCGGGGGCGGTGCCCCGCGGTGCGGGGGGGCTGCGAGG
GGAACAAAGGCTGCGTGCGGGGTGTGTGCGTGGGGGGGTGAGCAGGGGGTGTGGGCGCGGCGGTCGGGCT
GTAACCCCCCCCTGCACCCCCCTCCCCGAGTTGCTGAGCACGGCCCGGCTTCGGGTGCGGGGCTCCGTGC
GGGGCGTGGCGCGGGGCTCGCCGTGCCGGGCGGGGGGTGGCGGCAGGTGGGGGTGCCGGGCGGGGCGGGG
CCGCCTCGGGCCGGGGAGGGCTCGGGGGAGGGGCGCGGCGGCCCCGGAGCGCCGGCGGCTGTCGAGGCGC
GGCGAGCCGCAGCCATTGCCTTTTATGGTAATCGTGCGAGAGGGCGCAGGGACTTCCTTTGTCCCAAATC
TGGCGGAGCCGAAATCTGGGAGGCGCCGCCGCACCCCCTCTAGCGGGCGCGGGCGAAGCGGTGCGGCGCC
GGCAGGAAGGAAATGGGCGGGGAGGGCCTTCGTGCGTCGCCGCGCCGCCGTCCCCTTCTCCATCTCCAGC
CTCGGGGCTGCCGCAGGGGGACGGCTGCCTTCGGGGGGGACGGGGCAGGGCGGGGTTCGGCTTCTGGCGT
GTGACCGGCGGCTCTAGAGCCTCTGCTAACCATGTTCATGCCTTCTTCTTTTTCCTACAGCTCCTGGGCA
ACGTGCTGGTTATTGTGCTGTCTCATCATTTTGGCAAAGAATTCGCCGCCACCATGAGTTCCTTAAAGAA
GATTCTCGGTCTGAAGGGGAAAGGTAAGAAATCTAAGAAATTAGGGATCGCACCACCCCCTTATGAAGAG
GACACTAGCATGGAGTATGCTCCGAGCGCTCCAATTGACAAATCCTATTTTGGAGTTGACGAGATGGACA
CCTATGATCCGAATCAATTAAGATATGAGAAATTCTTCTTTACAGTGAAAATGACGGTTAGATCTAATCG
TCCGTTCAGAACATACTCAGATGTGGCAGCCGCTGTATCCCATTGGGATCACATGTACATCGGAATGGCA
GGGAAACGTCCCTTCTACAAAATCTTGGCTTTTTTGGGTTCTTCTAATCTAAAGGCCACTCCAGCGGTAT
TGGCAGATCAAGGTCAACCAGAGTATCACGCTCACTGCGAAGGCAGGGCTTATTTGCCACATAGGATGGG
GAAGACCCCTCCCATGCTCAATGTACCAGAGCACTTCAGAAGACCATTCAATATAGGTCTTTACAAGGGA
ACGATTGAGCTCACAATGACCATCTACGATGATGAGTCACTGGAAGCAGCTCCTATGATCTGGGATCATT
TCAATTCTTCCAAATTTTCTGATTTCAGAGAGAAGGCCTTAATGTTTGGCCTGATTGTCGAGAAAAAGGC
ATCTGGAGCGTGGGTCCTGGATTCTATCAGCCACTTCAAATGAGCGGCCGCACTCCTCAGGTGCAGGCTG
CCTATCAGAAGGTGGTGGCTGGTGTGGCCAATGCCCTGGCTCACAAATACCACTGAGATCTTTTTCCCTC
TGCCAAAAATTATGGGGACATCATGAAGCCCCTTGAGCATCTGACTTCTGGCTAATAAAGGAAATTTATT
TTCATTGCAATAGTGTGTTGGAATTTTTTGTGTCTCTCACTCGGAAGGACATATGGGAGGGCAAATCATT
TAAAACATCAGAATGAGTATTTGGTTTAGAGTTTGGCAACATATGCCATATGCTGGCTGCCATGAACAAA
GGTGGCTATAAAGAGGTCATCAGTATATGAAACAGCCCCCTGCTGTCCATTCCTTATTCCATAGAAAAGC
CTTGACTTGAGGTTAGATTTTTTTTATATTTTGTTTTGTGTTATTTTTTTCTTTAACATCCCTAAAATTT
TCCTTACATGTTTTACTAGCCAGATTTTTCCTCCTCTCCTGACTACTCCCAGTCATAGCTGTCCCTCTTC
TCTTATGAAGATCCCTCGACCTGCAGCCCAAGCTTGGCGTAATCATGGTCATAGCTGTTTCCTGTGTGAA
ATTGTTATCCGCTCACAATTCCACACAACATACGAGCCGGAAGCATAAAGTGTAAAGCCTGGGGTGCCTA
ATGAGTGAGCTAACTCACATTAATTGCGTTGCGCTCACTGCCCGCTTTCCAGTCGGGAAACCTGTCGTGC
CAGCGGATCCGCATCTCAATTAGTCAGCAACCATAGTCCCGCCCCTAACTCCGCCCATCCCGCCCCTAAC
TCCGCCCAGTTCCGCCCATTCTCCGCCCCATGGCTGACTAATTTTTTTTATTTATGCAGAGGCCGAGGCC
GCCTCGGCCTCTGAGCTATTCCAGAAGTAGTGAGGAGGCTTTTTTGGAGGCCTAGGCTTTTGCAAAAAGC
TAACTTGTTTATTGCAGCTTATAATGGTTACAAATAAAGCAATAGCATCACAAATTTCACAAATAAAGCA
TTTTTTTCACTGCATTCTAGTTGTGGTTTGTCCAAACTCATCAATGTATCTTATCATGTCTGGATCCGCT
GCATTAATGAATCGGCCAACGCGCGGGGAGAGGCGGTTTGCGTATTGGGCGCTCTTCCGCTTCCTCGCTC
ACTGACTCGCTGCGCTCGGTCGTTCGGCTGCGGCGAGCGGTATCAGCTCACTCAAAGGCGGTAATACGGT
TATCCACAGAATCAGGGGATAACGCAGGAAAGAACATGTGAGCAAAAGGCCAGCAAAAGGCCAGGAACCG
TAAAAAGGCCGCGTTGCTGGCGTTTTTCCATAGGCTCCGCCCCCCTGACGAGCATCACAAAAATCGACGC
TCAAGTCAGAGGTGGCGAAACCCGACAGGACTATAAAGATACCAGGCGTTTCCCCCTGGAAGCTCCCTCG
TGCGCTCTCCTGTTCCGACCCTGCCGCTTACCGGATACCTGTCCGCCTTTCTCCCTTCGGGAAGCGTGGC
GCTTTCTCAATGCTCACGCTGTAGGTATCTCAGTTCGGTGTAGGTCGTTCGCTCCAAGCTGGGCTGTGTG
CACGAACCCCCCGTTCAGCCCGACCGCTGCGCCTTATCCGGTAACTATCGTCTTGAGTCCAACCCGGTAA
GACACGACTTATCGCCACTGGCAGCAGCCACTGGTAACAGGATTAGCAGAGCGAGGTATGTAGGCGGTGC
TACAGAGTTCTTGAAGTGGTGGCCTAACTACGGCTACACTAGAAGGACAGTATTTGGTATCTGCGCTCTG
CTGAAGCCAGTTACCTTCGGAAAAAGAGTTGGTAGCTCTTGATCCGGCAAACAAACCACCGCTGGTAGCG
GTGGTTTTTTTGTTTGCAAGCAGCAGATTACGCGCAGAAAAAAAGGATCTCAAGAAGATCCTTTGATCTT
TTCTACGGGGTCTGACGCTCAGTGGAACGAAAACTCACGTTAAGGGATTTTGGTCATGAGATTATCAAAA
AGGATCTTCACCTAGATCCTTTTAAATTAAAAATGAAGTTTTAAATCAATCTAAAGTATATATGAGTAAA
CTTGGTCTGACAGTTACCAATGCTTAATCAGTGAGGCACCTATCTCAGCGATCTGTCTATTTCGTTCATC
CATAGTTGCCTGACTCCCCGTCGTGTAGATAACTACGATACGGGAGGGCTTACCATCTGGCCCCAGTGCT
GCAATGATACCGCGAGACCCACGCTCACCGGCTCCAGATTTATCAGCAATAAACCAGCCAGCCGGAAGGG
CCGAGCGCAGAAGTGGTCCTGCAACTTTATCCGCCTCCATCCAGTCTATTAATTGTTGCCGGGAAGCTAG
AGTAAGTAGTTCGCCAGTTAATAGTTTGCGCAACGTTGTTGCCATTGCTACAGGCATCGTGGTGTCACGC
TCGTCGTTTGGTATGGCTTCATTCAGCTCCGGTTCCCAACGATCAAGGCGAGTTACATGATCCCCCATGT
TGTGCAAAAAAGCGGTTAGCTCCTTCGGTCCTCCGATCGTTGTCAGAAGTAAGTTGGCCGCAGTGTTATC
ACTCATGGTTATGGCAGCACTGCATAATTCTCTTACTGTCATGCCATCCGTAAGATGCTTTTCTGTGACT
GGTGAGTACTCAACCAAGTCATTCTGAGAATAGTGTATGCGGCGACCGAGTTGCTCTTGCCCGGCGTCAA
TACGGGATAATACCGCGCCACATAGCAGAACTTTAAAAGTGCTCATCATTGGAAAACGTTCTTCGGGGCG
AAAACTCTCAAGGATCTTACCGCTGTTGAGATCCAGTTCGATGTAACCCACTCGTGCACCCAACTGATCT
TCAGCATCTTTTACTTTCACCAGCGTTTCTGGGTGAGCAAAAACAGGAAGGCAAAATGCCGCAAAAAAGG
GAATAAGGGCGACACGGAAATGTTGAATACTCATACTCTTCCTTTTTCAATATTATTGAAGCATTTATCA
GGGTTATTGTCTCATGAGCGGATACATATTTGAATGTATTTAGAAAAATAAACAAATAGGGGTTCCGCGC
ACATTTCCCCGAAAAGTGCCACCTG
