>Addgene plasmid #64086 | pCAG-VSVM | addgene partial sequence | sequence record 109153 | pCAG-F 5'-GCAACGTGCTGGTTATTGTG-3'
AGAAGATTCTCGGTCTGAAGGGGAAAGGTAAGAAATCTAAGAAATTAGGGATCGCACCACCCCCTTATGA
AGAGGACACTAGCATGGAGTATGCTCCGAGCGCTCCAATTGACAAATCCTATTTTGGAGTTGACGAGATG
GACACCTATGATCCGAATCAATTAAGATATGAGAAATTCTTCTTTACAGTGAAAATGACGGTTAGATCTA
ATCGTCCGTTCAGAACATACTCAGATGTGGCAGCCGCTGTATCCCATTGGGATCACATGTACATCGGAAT
GGCAGGGAAACGTCCCTTCTACAAAATCTTGGCTTTTTTGGGTTCTTCTAATCTAAAGGCCACTCCAGCG
GTATTGGCAGATCAAGGTCAACCAGAGTATCACGCTCACTGCGAAGGCAGGGCTTATTTGCCACATAGGA
TGGGGAAGACCCCTCCCATGCTCAATGTACCAGAGCACTTCAGAAGACCATTCAATATAGGTCTTTACAA
GGGAACGATTGAGCTCACAATGACCATCTACGATGATGAGTCACTGGAAGCAGCTCCTATGATCTGGGAT
CATTTCAATTCTTCCAAATTTTCTGATTTCAGAGAGAAGGCCTTAATGTTTGGCCTGATTGTCGAGAAAA
AGGCATCTGGAGCGTGGGTCCTGGATTCTATCAGCCACTTCAAATGAGCGGCCGCACTCCTCAGGTGCAG
GCTGCCTATCAGAAGGTGGTGGCTGGTGTGGCCAATGCCCTGGCTCACAAATACCACTGAGATCTTTTTC
CCTCTGCCAA
