>Addgene plasmid #64086 | pCAG-VSVM | addgene partial sequence | sequence record 109501 | Bglob-pA-R 5'-ttttggcagagggaaaaaga-3'
CACCAGCCACCACCTTCTGATAGGCAGCCTGCACCTGAGGAGTGCGGCCGCTCATTTGAAGTGGCTGATA
GAATCCAGGACCCACGCTCCAGATGCCTTTTTCTCGACAATCAGGCCAAACATTAAGGCCTTCTCTCTGA
AATCAGAAAATTTGGAAGAATTGAAATGATCCCAGATCATAGGAGCTGCTTCCAGTGACTCATCATCGTA
GATGGTCATTGTGAGCTCAATCGTTCCCTTGTAAAGACCTATATTGAATGGTCTTCTGAAGTGCTCTGGT
ACATTGAGCATGGGAGGGGTCTTCCCCATCCTATGTGGCAAATAAGCCCTGCCTTCGCAGTGAGCGTGAT
ACTCTGGTTGACCTTGATCTGCCAATACCGCTGGAGTGGCCTTTAGATTAGAAGAACCCAAAAAAGCCAA
GATTTTGTAGAAGGGACGTTTCCCTGCCATTCCGATGTACATGTGATCCCAATGGGATACAGCGGCTGCC
ACATCTGAGTATGTTCTGAACGGACGATTAGATCTAACCGTCATTTTCACTGTAAAGAAGAATTTCTCAT
ATCTTAATTGATTCGGATCATAGGTGTCCATCTCGTCAACTCCAAAATAGGATTTGTCAATTGGAGCGCT
CGGAGCATACTCCATGCTAGTGTCCTCTTCATAAGGGGGTGGTGCGATCCCTAATTTCTTAGATTTCTTA
CCTTTCCCCTTCAGACCGAGAATCTTCTTTAAGGAACTCATGGTGGCGGCGAATTCTTTGCCAAA
